Addgene plasmid #87429: AICSDP-23:TJP1-mEGFP
Purpose: Homology arms and linker-mEGFP sequence for N-terminus tagging of human TJP1
Depositing lab: Allen Institute for Cell Science. Publication: Systematic gene tagging using CRISPR/Cas9 in human stem cells to illuminate cell organization. Roberts B, Haupt A, Tucker A, Grancharova T, Arakaki J, Fuqua MA, Nelson A, Hookway C, Ludmann SA, Mueller IA, Yang R, Horwitz R, Rafelski SM, Gunawardane RN. Mol Biol Cell. 2017 Oct 15;28(21):2854-2874. doi: 10.1091/mbc.E17-03-0209. Epub 2017 Aug 16. PubMed 28814507.
Backbone
  Vector backbone: pUC57
  Vector type: Mammalian Expression, CRISPR ; Donor Template
Growth in bacteria
  Bacterial resistance: Ampicillin, 100 μg/mL
  Growth temperature: 37°C
  Growth strain: DH5alpha
  Copy number: High Copy
Gene/Insert
  Gene/Insert name: TJP1 Homology Arms with mEGFP-linker (alt name: TJP1)
  Species: H. sapiens (human)
  Insert size (bp): 2750
  Mutation: homology arms contain point mutations to disrupt crRNA binding sites used and point mutations specific to WTC genome
  Entrez Gene: TJP1 (a.k.a. ZO-1)
  Tag / fusion protein: mEGFP-linker (N terminal on insert)
  Cloning method: Unknown
  Sequencing primers: 5′ M13-F20; 3′ M13-Rev
Terms and licenses: Academic/Nonprofit Terms; Industry Terms
Depositor comments: This plasmid has been used with locus-specific CRISPR/Cas9 to add a mEGFP tag to the N-terminus of human TJP1 in WTC human induced pluripotent stem cells by the Allen Institute for Cell Science. Linker (AA) sequence: SGLRSRALERDK. After protein tagging using this donor template plasmid and CRISPR/Cas9 reagents, transfected cells may exhibit varying intensity levels of fluorescence, likely due to editing precision. To obtain cells of uniform intensity levels, see our protocol for fluorescence-assisted cell sorting and subcloning of transfected cells (https://www.allencell.org/instructional-videos-and-tutorials-for-cell-methods.html) Further, we recommend PCR-based assays for identifying precisely edited clones as previously described (https://www.molbiolcell.org/doi/abs/10.1091/mbc.e17-03-0209) For more information on the entire plasmid collection, please see https://www.addgene.org/allen-institute-cell-science/ . Please visit https://www.biorxiv.org/content/early/2017/03/31/123042 for bioRxiv preprint.
How to cite: AICSDP-23:TJP1-mEGFP was a gift from Allen Institute for Cell Science (Addgene plasmid # 87429 ; http://n2t.net/addgene:87429 ; RRID:Addgene_87429)
