[The description below was written by a language model from this plasmid's Addgene catalogue record and pLannotate feature annotations shown in this document.]
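Description:
AICSDP-23:TJP1-mEGFP is a CRISPR/Cas9 homology-directed repair donor template built on the pUC57 cloning backbone. It is designed to tag the N-terminus of the endogenous human TJP1 gene (also known as ZO-1, a tight junction protein) with monomeric EGFP. The 5.4 kb plasmid is propagated in E. coli at high copy from a ColE1/pUC-type origin and is selected with ampicillin through the AmpR (β-lactamase) gene and its native promoter. The remaining annotated bacterial elements are remnants of the pUC cloning region and its pBR322 ancestry. They comprise a lacZα fragment, the lac promoter, operator and CAP site, and small fragments of lacI, bom and rop, and they have no role in the editing application.

The payload is an insert of about 2.75 kb consisting of human TJP1 homology arms flanking an mEGFP coding sequence followed by a short peptide linker. In the feature table only the mEGFP ORF is annotated within the insert. The unannotated stretches on either side of it correspond to the genomic arms. The record lists no mammalian promoter or polyadenylation signal, which fits a knock-in design in which the fusion protein is expressed from the native TJP1 locus after integration. The arms carry point mutations that disrupt the crRNA binding sites, preventing re-cutting of the donor or the edited allele, as well as changes that match the WTC genome.

The depositors used the plasmid with locus-specific Cas9 reagents to generate mEGFP-TJP1 WTC human induced pluripotent stem cells for live imaging of cell organization. They note that transfected populations may vary in fluorescence intensity, so sorting, subcloning and PCR-based screening are advised to identify precisely edited clones.
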