Features (pLannotate 1.2.2; 11 found; start..end, strand, type, name):
    137..236     +  misc_feature   bom (fragment): basis of mobility region from pBR322
    242..399     -  CDS            lacZα (fragment): LacZα fragment of β-galactosidase; lacZ fragment
   1412..2128    +  CDS            mEGFP: mEGFP is a basic (constitutively fluorescent) green fluorescent protein published in 2002, derived from Aequorea victoria. It has moderate acid sensitivity.
   3224..3240    -  protein_bind   lac operator: The lac repressor binds to the lac operator to inhibit transcription in E. coli. This inhibition can be relieved by adding lactose or isopropyl-β-D-thiogalactopyranoside (IPTG). lac repressor encoded by lacI
   3248..3278    -  promoter       lac promoter: promoter for the E. coli lac operon
   3293..3314    -  protein_bind   CAP binding site: CAP binding activates transcription in the presence of cAMP. E. coli catabolite activator protein
   3327..3419    -  CDS            lacI (fragment): lac repressor; lacI; The lac repressor binds to the lac operator to inhibit transcription in E. coli. This inhibition can be relieved by adding lactose or isopropyl-β-D-thiogalactopyranoside (IPTG).
   3602..4190    -  rep_origin     ori: high-copy-number ColE1/pMB1/pBR322/pUC origin of replication
   4361..5221    -  CDS            AmpR: β-lactamase; bla; confers resistance to ampicillin, carbenicillin, and related antibiotics
   5222..5326    -  promoter       AmpR promoter: bla
   5421..35      +  CDS            rop (fragment) (across the origin): Rop protein, which maintains plasmids at low copy number; rop
>Addgene plasmid #87429 | AICSDP-23:TJP1-mEGFP | addgene full sequence | sequence record 174170 | Addgene NGS Result
TCGCGCGTTTCGGTGATGACGGTGAAAACCTCTGACACATGCAGCTCCCGGAGACGGTCACAGCTTGTCT
GTAAGCGGATGCCGGGAGCAGACAAGCCCGTCAGGGCGCGTCAGCGGGTGTTGGCGGGTGTCGGGGCTGG
CTTAACTATGCGGCATCAGAGCAGATTGTACTGAGAGTGCACCATATGCGGTGTGAAATACCGCACAGAT
GCGTAAGGAGAAAATACCGCATCAGGCGCCATTCGCCATTCAGGCTGCGCAACTGTTGGGAAGGGCGATC
GGTGCGGGCCTCTTCGCTATTACGCCAGCTGGCGAAAGGGGGATGTGCTGCAAGGCGATTAAGTTGGGTA
ACGCCAGGGTTTTCCCAGTCACGACGTTGTAAAACGACGGCCAGTGAATTGACGCGTATTGGGATAGCCT
TGGCAGTCGGCGCCGGTGAACGAGAGCAACGCTTCTGACCCTGCCGGAGCTCCTCGGAGATGAAAGCCAT
GACGCGCCTTGCAGAAAATGCATTCCGCCTTCCGTGGGAACAACGCCGAGGCACGCGGTGACAGCCGTGA
CCATGCTGTTTGCCCAGTGAAGGAAACAACTGTCGGGTATCGGCTCTGCCGGCCTTTCCAGCCGCACTCA
TGCATGGGGCTCACCCCATGATGTGCGTGGCTTGTCGAGGAGCAAGTGGACAAGTCTCTTAAGGAAAGCT
TTGGTGCACAGGCGCTTTCTCCTTGGGGGCGAATTCTGCCAGACCTTGGATAAAAACAAACAGGAAGACT
CGCACGGCAGCGGAAACTGTCTTCCAAGTTACTTGGGTTACCCGGCTTTTCCTTCCGCGCTTGGGGTCGG
GACCCCGGCCGCTCGTCCCGCCCCCTCCCCCGCCGCGGCCCCGCCCCCTCCCCGCCTCGCCTCGCCTCGC
CTCGTCCAGCCCCGCCCCCGCCGGGCCGGGCATGCTCAGTGGGCCGGGCCGGCAGGTTTGCGTGGCCGCT
GAGTTGCCGGCGCCGGCTGAGCCAGCGGACGCCGCGTTCCTTGGCGGCCGCCGGTTCCCGGGAAGTTACG
TGGCGAAGCCGGCTTCCGAGGAGACGCCGGGAGGCCACGGGTGCTGCTGACGGGCGGGCGACCGGGCGAG
GCCGACGTGGCCGGGCTGCGAAAGCTGCGGGAGGCCGAGTGGGTGGCCGCGCTCGGAGGGAGGTGCCGGT
CGGGCGCGCCCCGTGGAGAAGACCCGGGCGGGGCGGGCGCTTCCCGGACTTTTGTCCGAGTTGAATTCCC
TCCCCCTGGGCCGGGCCCTTCCGGCCGCCCCCGCCCGTGCCCCGCTCGCTCTCGGGAGATGTTTATTTGG
GCTGTGGCGTGAGGAGCGGGCGGGCCAGCGCCGCGGAGTTTCGGGTCCGAGGAGTTGCGCGCGGCGCTGG
AGAGAGACAAGATGGTGAGCAAGGGCGAGGAGCTGTTCACCGGGGTGGTGCCCATCCTGGTCGAGCTGGA
CGGCGACGTAAACGGCCACAAGTTCAGCGTGTCCGGCGAGGGCGAGGGCGATGCCACCTACGGCAAGCTG
ACCCTGAAGTTCATCTGCACCACCGGCAAGCTGCCCGTGCCCTGGCCCACCCTCGTGACCACCCTGACCT
ACGGCGTGCAGTGCTTCAGCCGCTACCCCGACCACATGAAGCAGCACGACTTCTTCAAGTCCGCCATGCC
CGAAGGCTACGTCCAGGAGCGCACCATCTTCTTCAAGGACGACGGCAACTACAAGACCCGCGCCGAGGTG
AAGTTCGAGGGCGACACCCTGGTGAACCGCATCGAGCTGAAGGGCATCGACTTCAAGGAGGACGGCAACA
TCCTGGGGCACAAGCTGGAGTACAACTACAACAGCCACAACGTCTATATCATGGCCGACAAGCAGAAGAA
CGGCATCAAGGTGAACTTCAAGATCCGCCACAACATCGAGGACGGCAGCGTGCAGCTCGCCGACCACTAC
CAGCAGAACACCCCCATCGGCGACGGCCCCGTGCTGCTGCCCGACAACCACTACCTGAGCACCCAGTCCA
AGCTGAGCAAAGACCCCAACGAGAAGCGCGATCACATGGTCCTGCTGGAGTTCGTGACCGCCGCCGGGAT
CACTCTCGGCATGGACGAGCTGTACAAGAGCGGCCTGAGAAGCAGAGCCCTGGAGAGAGACAAGAGTGCC
AGAGCTGCGGCCGCAAAGGTGAGAACCTCCGCGGCCGCCAGGGCCAGACCGGGCCGACCGTCGCCGCCCG
CCCACCGGCATCTGGCCCGCGTCCCGCCCTCCCTCGCTGGCGGCTGTCTGGGCCCCGGGGCGGCGGGGTG
GGCAGGGCTGGCGCGGGGCCGCGGGCCGCGGGCCGCGGGCCGCGGGGAGCCCCTCGGGCGGGGGCGGCGC
GGGCCGCACTGGGGGCGGCCGGGGAGGGGGCTGCGGGCGCCCGGCCGCCGTACTGGGCAGGTGCATAGCT
GCCGGCGCCTGTGCCTGGCTGCGGCTCGCTGAGGGCGGGGACACGCAACAGGTCCCTCGCGGAGAAACTC
GGCTCCAGTGAGGGTTCGGGGGCTGGAAGCCGGCTCTCAGCGGGTCGGGGCTTGGGGTGCCACCTCCTGC
TGGCCGGGAGCTGCTGTCTTTGGAGGAGTGGTTGGTCCCCGGCGAAACCCTGTAGTTTCGATCTGATGTC
ACTCCCTGCGGTATGCGCACGCCAGCGATAAGGCTTTGAGACTGCAAAACACTCCACTCAGCCTGTGAGG
CGTAGTAGGTCGGGTTTTCTTTCATGCTGTATTACTTATTTAAGGTAACTTTGAAAATAACCTCTTTAAC
ATTTAATAATTTAACTTGAATTAAACTTTCACAAGTAATACAAAGTATTCCTACGAATGGACAATAAGAT
GAGCACTTAAAAATTAGTAAAGGCCGGTGAGTTCAGCCGAAAAAAGTAACGTTTTTCCTGTTACTTTTCC
TATGTGCTCTGAAATATTATTGCATTTTCCCATTGCTTTGAAACTAACTTGTGTATTACATTAAAAAGCC
AAAGTTCCTGAAAAACAGCTAGGATGCTCCTCCCATTTTGTATATTAATTTTTTCATCATAAAATAGTAC
TTGTTATTTCAAACAAAGGAATACAGAAATGTGAGGAGTAAAAAATCTCCCCTTTAAAGAATATCAATTC
ATTACTTCAAATAGTATCCCAATGGCGCGCCGAGCTTGGCGTAATCATGGTCATAGCTGTTTCCTGTGTG
AAATTGTTATCCGCTCACAATTCCACACAACATACGAGCCGGAAGCATAAAGTGTAAAGCCTGGGGTGCC
TAATGAGTGAGCTAACTCACATTAATTGCGTTGCGCTCACTGCCCGCTTTCCAGTCGGGAAACCTGTCGT
GCCAGCTGCATTAATGAATCGGCCAACGCGCGGGGAGAGGCGGTTTGCGTATTGGGCGCTCTTCCGCTTC
CTCGCTCACTGACTCGCTGCGCTCGGTCGTTCGGCTGCGGCGAGCGGTATCAGCTCACTCAAAGGCGGTA
ATACGGTTATCCACAGAATCAGGGGATAACGCAGGAAAGAACATGTGAGCAAAAGGCCAGCAAAAGGCCA
GGAACCGTAAAAAGGCCGCGTTGCTGGCGTTTTTCCATAGGCTCCGCCCCCCTGACGAGCATCACAAAAA
TCGACGCTCAAGTCAGAGGTGGCGAAACCCGACAGGACTATAAAGATACCAGGCGTTTCCCCCTGGAAGC
TCCCTCGTGCGCTCTCCTGTTCCGACCCTGCCGCTTACCGGATACCTGTCCGCCTTTCTCCCTTCGGGAA
GCGTGGCGCTTTCTCATAGCTCACGCTGTAGGTATCTCAGTTCGGTGTAGGTCGTTCGCTCCAAGCTGGG
CTGTGTGCACGAACCCCCCGTTCAGCCCGACCGCTGCGCCTTATCCGGTAACTATCGTCTTGAGTCCAAC
CCGGTAAGACACGACTTATCGCCACTGGCAGCAGCCACTGGTAACAGGATTAGCAGAGCGAGGTATGTAG
GCGGTGCTACAGAGTTCTTGAAGTGGTGGCCTAACTACGGCTACACTAGAAGAACAGTATTTGGTATCTG
CGCTCTGCTGAAGCCAGTTACCTTCGGAAAAAGAGTTGGTAGCTCTTGATCCGGCAAACAAACCACCGCT
GGTAGCGGTGGTTTTTTTGTTTGCAAGCAGCAGATTACGCGCAGAAAAAAAGGATCTCAAGAAGATCCTT
TGATCTTTTCTACGGGGTCTGACGCTCAGTGGAACGAAAACTCACGTTAAGGGATTTTGGTCATGAGATT
ATCAAAAAGGATCTTCACCTAGATCCTTTTAAATTAAAAATGAAGTTTTAAATCAATCTAAAGTATATAT
GAGTAAACTTGGTCTGACAGTTACCAATGCTTAATCAGTGAGGCACCTATCTCAGCGATCTGTCTATTTC
GTTCATCCATAGTTGCCTGACTCCCCGTCGTGTAGATAACTACGATACGGGAGGGCTTACCATCTGGCCC
CAGTGCTGCAATGATACCGCGAGACCCACGCTCACCGGCTCCAGATTTATCAGCAATAAACCAGCCAGCC
GGAAGGGCCGAGCGCAGAAGTGGTCCTGCAACTTTATCCGCCTCCATCCAGTCTATTAATTGTTGCCGGG
AAGCTAGAGTAAGTAGTTCGCCAGTTAATAGTTTGCGCAACGTTGTTGCCATTGCTACAGGCATCGTGGT
GTCACGCTCGTCGTTTGGTATGGCTTCATTCAGCTCCGGTTCCCAACGATCAAGGCGAGTTACATGATCC
CCCATGTTGTGCAAAAAAGCGGTTAGCTCCTTCGGTCCTCCGATCGTTGTCAGAAGTAAGTTGGCCGCAG
TGTTATCACTCATGGTTATGGCAGCACTGCATAATTCTCTTACTGTCATGCCATCCGTAAGATGCTTTTC
TGTGACTGGTGAGTACTCAACCAAGTCATTCTGAGAATAGTGTATGCGGCGACCGAGTTGCTCTTGCCCG
GCGTCAATACGGGATAATACCGCGCCACATAGCAGAACTTTAAAAGTGCTCATCATTGGAAAACGTTCTT
CGGGGCGAAAACTCTCAAGGATCTTACCGCTGTTGAGATCCAGTTCGATGTAACCCACTCGTGCACCCAA
CTGATCTTCAGCATCTTTTACTTTCACCAGCGTTTCTGGGTGAGCAAAAACAGGAAGGCAAAATGCCGCA
AAAAAGGGAATAAGGGCGACACGGAAATGTTGAATACTCATACTCTTCCTTTTTCAATATTATTGAAGCA
TTTATCAGGGTTATTGTCTCATGAGCGGATACATATTTGAATGTATTTAGAAAAATAAACAAATAGGGGT
TCCGCGCACATTTCCCCGAAAAGTGCCACCTGACGTCTAAGAAACCATTATTATCATGACATTAACCTAT
AAAAATAGGCGTATCACGAGGCCCTTTCGTC
