>Addgene plasmid #87429 | AICSDP-23:TJP1-mEGFP | depositor partial sequence | sequence record 170449 | TJP1 Homology Arms and mEGFP-linker
AGCCTTGGCAGTCGGCGCCGGTGAACGAGAGCAACGCTTCTGACCCTGCCGGAGCTCCTCGGAGATGAAA
GCCATGACGCGCCTTGCAGAAAATGCATTCCGCCTTCCGTGGGAACAACGCCGAGGCACGCGGTGACAGC
CGTGACCATGCTGTTTGCCCAGTGAAGGAAACAACTGTCGGGTATCGGCTCTGCCGGCCTTTCCAGCCGC
ACTCATGCATGGGGCTCACCCCATGATGTGCGTGGCTTGTCGAGGAGCAAGTGGACAAGTCTCTTAAGGA
AAGCTTTGGTGCACAGGCGCTTTCTCCTTGGGGGCGAATTCTGCCAGACCTTGGATAAAAACAAACAGGA
AGACTCGCACGGCAGCGGAAACTGTCTTCCAAGTTACTTGGGTTACCCGGCTTTTCCTTCCGCGCTTGGG
GTCGGGACCCCGGCCGCTCGTCCCGCCCCCTCCCCCGCCGCGGCCCCGCCCCCTCCCCGCCTCGCCTCGC
CTCGCCTCGTCCAGCCCCGCCCCCGCCGGGCCGGGCATGCTCAGTGGGCCGGGCCGGCAGGTTTGCGTGG
CCGCTGAGTTGCCGGCGCCGGCTGAGCCAGCGGACGCCGCGTTCCTTGGCGGCCGCCGGTTCCCGGGAAG
TTACGTGGCGAAGCCGGCTTCCGAGGAGACGCCGGGAGGCCACGGGTGCTGCTGACGGGCGGGCGACCGG
GCGAGGCCGACGTGGCCGGGCTGCGAAAGCTGCGGGAGGCCGAGTGGGTGGCCGCGCTCGGAGGGAGGTG
CCGGTCGGGCGCGCCCCGTGGAGAAGACCCGGGCGGGGCGGGCGCTTCCCGGACTTTTGTCCGAGTTGAA
TTCCCTCCCCCTGGGCCGGGCCCTTCCGGCCGCCCCCGCCCGTGCCCCGCTCGCTCTCGGGAGATGTTTA
TTTGGGCTGTGGCGTGAGGAGCGGGCGGGCCAGCGCCGCGGAGTTTCGGGTCCGAGGAGTTGCGCGCGGC
GCTGGAGAGAGACAAGATGGTGAGCAAGGGCGAGGAGCTGTTCACCGGGGTGGTGCCCATCCTGGTCGAG
CTGGACGGCGACGTAAACGGCCACAAGTTCAGCGTGTCCGGCGAGGGCGAGGGCGATGCCACCTACGGCA
AGCTGACCCTGAAGTTCATCTGCACCACCGGCAAGCTGCCCGTGCCCTGGCCCACCCTCGTGACCACCCT
GACCTACGGCGTGCAGTGCTTCAGCCGCTACCCCGACCACATGAAGCAGCACGACTTCTTCAAGTCCGCC
ATGCCCGAAGGCTACGTCCAGGAGCGCACCATCTTCTTCAAGGACGACGGCAACTACAAGACCCGCGCCG
AGGTGAAGTTCGAGGGCGACACCCTGGTGAACCGCATCGAGCTGAAGGGCATCGACTTCAAGGAGGACGG
CAACATCCTGGGGCACAAGCTGGAGTACAACTACAACAGCCACAACGTCTATATCATGGCCGACAAGCAG
AAGAACGGCATCAAGGTGAACTTCAAGATCCGCCACAACATCGAGGACGGCAGCGTGCAGCTCGCCGACC
ACTACCAGCAGAACACCCCCATCGGCGACGGCCCCGTGCTGCTGCCCGACAACCACTACCTGAGCACCCA
GTCCAAGCTGAGCAAAGACCCCAACGAGAAGCGCGATCACATGGTCCTGCTGGAGTTCGTGACCGCCGCC
GGGATCACTCTCGGCATGGACGAGCTGTACAAGAGCGGCCTGAGAAGCAGAGCCCTGGAGAGAGACAAGA
GTGCCAGAGCTGCGGCCGCAAAGGTGAGAACCTCCGCGGCCGCCAGGGCCAGACCGGGCCGACCGTCGCC
GCCCGCCCACCGGCATCTGGCCCGCGTCCCGCCCTCCCTCGCTGGCGGCTGTCTGGGCCCCGGGGCGGCG
GGGTGGGCAGGGCTGGCGCGGGGCCGCGGGCCGCGGGCCGCGGGCCGCGGGGAGCCCCTCGGGCGGGGGC
GGCGCGGGCCGCACTGGGGGCGGCCGGGGAGGGGGCTGCGGGCGCCCGGCCGCCGTACTGGGCAGGTGCA
TAGCTGCCGGCGCCTGTGCCTGGCTGCGGCTCGCTGAGGGCGGGGACACGCAACAGGTCCCTCGCGGAGA
AACTCGGCTCCAGTGAGGGTTCGGGGGCTGGAAGCCGGCTCTCAGCGGGTCGGGGCTTGGGGTGCCACCT
CCTGCTGGCCGGGAGCTGCTGTCTTTGGAGGAGTGGTTGGTCCCCGGCGAAACCCTGTAGTTTCGATCTG
ATGTCACTCCCTGCGGTATGCGCACGCCAGCGATAAGGCTTTGAGACTGCAAAACACTCCACTCAGCCTG
TGAGGCGTAGTAGGTCGGGTTTTCTTTCATGCTGTATTACTTATTTAAGGTAACTTTGAAAATAACCTCT
TTAACATTTAATAATTTAACTTGAATTAAACTTTCACAAGTAATACAAAGTATTCCTACGAATGGACAAT
AAGATGAGCACTTAAAAATTAGTAAAGGCCGGTGAGTTCAGCCGAAAAAAGTAACGTTTTTCCTGTTACT
TTTCCTATGTGCTCTGAAATATTATTGCATTTTCCCATTGCTTTGAAACTAACTTGTGTATTACATTAAA
AAGCCAAAGTTCCTGAAAAACAGCTAGGATGCTCCTCCCATTTTGTATATTAATTTTTTCATCATAAAAT
AGTACTTGTTATTTCAAACAAAGGAATACAGAAATGTGAGGAGTAAAAAATCTCCCCTTTAAAGAATATC
AATTCATTACTTCAAATAGT
